>Addgene plasmid #224896 | pmCherry-C1-PHOSPHO1 | addgene full sequence | sequence record 456142 | Addgene NGS Result
AGATCTCGAGCTCAAGCTTCGAATTCTGCAGTCGACGGTACCGCGGGCCCGGGATCCACCGGATCTAGAT
AACTGATCATAATCAGCCATACCACATTTGTAGAGGTTTTACTTGCTTTAAAAAACCTCCCACACCTCCC
CCTGAACCTGAAACATAAAATGAATGCAATTGTTGTTGTTAACTTGTTTATTGCAGCTTATAATGGTTAC
AAATAAAGCAATAGCATCACAAATTTCACAAATAAAGCATTTTTTTCACTGCATTCTAGTTGTGGTTTGT
CCAAACTCATCAATGTATCTTAACGCGTAAATTGTAAGCGTTAATATTTTGTTAAAATTCGCGTTAAATT
TTTGTTAAATCAGCTCATTTTTTAACCAATAGGCCGAAATCGGCAAAATCCCTTATAAATCAAAAGAATA
GACCGAGATAGGGT
[37 nt withheld, positions 435-471]
AAAGAACGTGGACTCCAACGTCAAAGG
[49 nt withheld, positions 499-547]
T
[91 nt withheld, positions 549-639]
G
[124 nt withheld, positions 641-764]
CAGGTGGCACTTTTCGGGGAAATGTGCGCGGAACCCCTATTTGTTTATTTTTCTAAATACATTCAAATAT
GTATCCGCTCATGAGACAATAACCCTGATAAATGCTTCAATAATATTGAAAAAGGAAGAGTCCTGAGGCG
GAAAGAACCAGCTGTGGAATGTGTGTCAGTTAGGGTGTGGAAAGTCCCCAGGCTCCCCAGCAGGCAGAAG
TATGCAAAGCATGCATCTCAATTAGTCAGCAACCAGGTGTGGAAAGTCCCCAGGCTCCCCAGCAGGCAGA
AGTATGCAAAGCATGCATCTCAATTAGTCAGCAACCATAGTCCCGCCCCTAACTCCGCCCATCCCGCCCC
TAACTCCGCCCAGTTCCGCCCATTCTCCGCCCCATGGCTGACTAATTTTTTTTATTTATGCAGAGGCCGA
GGCCGCCTCGGCCTCTGAGCTATTCCAGAAGTAGTGAGGAGGCTTTTTTGGAGGCCTAGGCTTTTGCAAA
GATCGATCAAGAGACAGGATGAGGATCGTTTCGCATGATTGAACAAGATGGATTGCACGCAGGTTCTCCG
GCCGCTTGGGTGGAGAGGCTATTCGGCTATGACTGGGCACAACAGACAATCGGCTGCTCTGATGCCGCCG
TGTTCCGGCTGTCAGCGCAGGGGCGCCCGGTTCTTTTTGTCAAGACCGACCTGTCCGGTGCCCTGAATGA
ACTGCAAGACGAGGCAGCGCGGCTATCGTGGCTGGCCACGACGGGCGTTCCTTGCGCAGCTGTGCTCGAC
GTTGTCACTGAAGCGGGAAGGGACTGGCTGCTATTGGGCGAAGTGCCGGGGCAGGATCTCCTGTCATCTC
ACCTTGCTCCTGCCGAGAAAGTATCCATCATGGCTGATGCAATGCGGCGGCTGCATACGCTTGATCCGGC
TACCTGCCCATTCGACCACCAAGCGAAACATCGCATCGAGCGAGCACGTACTCGGATGGAAGCCGGTCTT
GTCGATCAGGATGATCTGGACGAAGAGCATCAGGGGCTCGCGCCAGCCGAACTGTTCGCCAGGCTCAAGG
CGAGCATGCCCGACGGCGAGGATCTCGTCGTGACCCATGGCGATGCCTGCTTGCCGAATATCATGGTGGA
AAATGGCCGCTTTTCTGGATTCATCGACTGTGGCCGGCTGGGTGTGGCGGACCGCTATCAGGACATAGCG
TTGGCTACCCGTGATATTGCTGAAGAGCTTGGCGGCGAATGGGCTGACCGCTTCCTCGTGCTTTACGGTA
TCGCCGCTCCCGATTCGCAGCGCATCGCCTTCTATCGCCTTCTTGACGAGTTCTTCTGAGCGGGACTCTG
GGGTTCGAAATGACCGACCAAGCGACGCCCAACCTGCCATCACGAGATTTCGATTCCACCGCCGCCTTCT
ATGAAAGGTTGGGCTTCGGAATCGTTTTCCGGGACGCCGGCTGGATGATCCTCCAGCGCGGGGATCTCAT
GCTGGAGTTCTTCGCCCACCCTAGGGGGAGGCTAACTGAAACACGGAAGGAGACAATACCGGAAGGAACC
CGCGCTATGACGGCAATAAAAAGACAGAATAAAACGCACGGTGTTGGGTCGTTTGTTCATAAACGCGGGG
TTCGGTCCCAGGGCTGGCACTCTGTCGATACCCCACCGAGACCCCATTGGGGCCAATACGCCCGCGTTTC
TTCCTTTTCCCCACCCCACCCCCCAAGTTCGGGTGAAGGCCCAGGGCTCGCAGCCAACGTCGGGGCGGCA
GGCCCTGCCATAGCCTCAGGTTACTCATATATACTTTAGATTGATTTAAAACTTCATTTTTAATTTAAAA
GGATCTAGGTGAAGATCCTTTTTGATAATCTCATGACCAAAATCCCTTAACGTGAGTTTTCGTTCCACTG
AGCGTCAGACCCCGTAGAAAAGATCAAAGGATCTTCTTGAGATCCTTTTTTTCTGCGCGTAATCTGCTGC
TTGCAAACAAAAAAACCACCGCTACCAGCGGTGGTTTGTTTGCCGGATCAAGAGCTACCAACTCTTTTTC
CGAAGGTAACTGGCTTCAGCAGAGCGCAGATACCAAATACTGTTCTTCTAGTGTAGCCGTAGTTAGGCCA
CCACTTCAAGAACTCTGTAGCACCGCCTACATACCTCGCTCTGCTAATCCTGTTACCAGTGGCTGCTGCC
AGTGGCGATAAGTCGTGTCTTACCGGGTTGGACTCAAGACGATAGTTACCGGATAAGGCGCAGCGGTCGG
GCTGAACGGGGGGTTCGTGCACACAGCCCAGCTTGGAGCGAACGACCTACACCGAACTGAGATACCTACA
GCGTGAGCTATGAGAAAGCGCCACGCTTCCCGAAGGGAGAAAGGCGGACAGGTATCCGGTAAGCGGCAGG
GTCGGAACAGGAGAGCGCACGAGGGAGCTTCCAGGGGGAAACGCCTGGTATCTTTATAGTCCTGTCGGGT
TTCGCCACCTCTGACTTGAGCGTCGATTTTTGTGATGCTCGTCAGGGGGGCGGAGCCTATGGAAAAACGC
CAGCAACGCGGCCTTTTTACGGTTCCTGGCCTTTTGCTGGCCTTTTGCTCACATGTTCTTTCCTGCGTTA
TCCCCTGATTCTGTGGATAACCGTATTACCGCCATGCATTAGTTATTAATAGTAATCAATTACGGGGTCA
TTAGTTCATAGCCCATATATGGAGTTCCGCGTTACATAACTTACGGTAAATGGCCCGCCTGGCTGACCGC
CCAACGACCCCCGCCCATTGACGTCAATAATGACGTATGTTCCCATAGTAACGCCAATAGGGACTTTCCA
TTGACGTCAATGGGTGGAGTATTTACGGTAAACTGCCCACTTGGCAGTACATCAAGTGTATCATATGCCA
AGTACGCCCCCTATTGACGTCAATGACGGTAAATGGCCCGCCTGGCATTATGCCCAGTACATGACCTTAT
GGGACTTTCCTACTTGGCAGTACATCTACGTATTAGTCATCGCTATTACCATGGTGATGCGGTTTTGGCA
GTACATCAATGGGCGTGGATAGCGGTTTGACTCACGGGGATTTCCAAGTCTCCACCCCATTGACGTCAAT
GGGAGTTTGTTTTGGCACCAAAATCAACGGGACTTTCCAAAATGTCGTAACAACTCCGCCCCATTGACGC
AAATGGGCGGTAGGCGTGTACGGTGGGAGGTCTATATAAGCAGAGCTGGTTTAGTGAACCGTCAGATCCG
CTAGCGCTACCGGTCGCCACCATGGTGAGCAAGGGCGAGGAGGATAACATGGCCATCATCAAGGAGTTCA
TGCGCTTCAAGGTGCACATGGAGGGCTCCGTGAACGGCCACGAGTTCGAGATCGAGGGCGAGGGCGAGGG
CCGCCCCTACGAGGGCACCCAGACCGCCAAGCTGAAGGTGACCAAGGGTGGCCCCCTGCCCTTCGCCTGG
GACATCCTGTCCCCTCAGTTCATGTACGGCTCCAAGGCCTACGTGAAGCACCCCGCCGACATCCCCGACT
ACTTGAAGCTGTCCTTCCCCGAGGGCTTCAAGTGGGAGCGCGTGATGAACTTCGAGGACGGCGGCGTGGT
GACCGTGACCCAGGACTCCTCCCTGCAGGACGGCGAGTTCATCTACAAGGTGAAGCTGCGCGGCACCAAC
TTCCCCTCCGACGGCCCCGTAATGCAGAAGAAGACCATGGGCTGGGAGGCCTCCTCCGAGCGGATGTACC
CCGAGGACGGCGCCCTGAAGGGCGAGATCAAGCAGAGGCTGAAGCTGAAGGACGGCGGCCACTACGACGC
TGAGGTCAAGACCACCTACAAGGCCAAGAAGCCCGTGCAGCTGCCCGGCGCCTACAACGTCAACATCAAG
TTGGACATCACCTCCCACAACGAGGACTACACCATCGTGGAACAGTACGAACGCGCCGAGGGCCGCCACT
CCACCGGCGGCATGGACGAGCTGTACAAGTCCGGACTCAGATCTAGTGGCTGTTTTCCAGTTTCTGGCCT
CCGCTGCCTATCTAGGGACGGCAGGATGGCCGCGCAGGGCGCGCCGCGCTTCCTCCTGACCTTCGACTTC
GACGAGACTATCGTGGACGAAAACAGCGACGATTCGATCGTGCGCGCCGCGCCGGGCCAGCGGCTCCCGG
AGAGCCTGCGAGCCACCTACCGCGAGGGCTTCTACAACGAGTACATGCAGCGCGTCTTCAAGTACCTGGG
CGAGCAGGGCGTGCGGCCGCGGGACCTGAGCGCCATCTACGAAGCCATCCCTTTGTCGCCAGGCATGAGC
GACCTGCTGCAGTTTGTGGCAAAACAGGGCGCCTGCTTCGAGGTGATTCTCATCTCCGATGCCAACACCT
TTGGCGTGGAGAGCTCGCTGCGCGCCGCCGGCCACCACAGCCTGTTCCGCCGCATCCTCAGCAACCCGTC
GGGGCCGGATGCGCGGGGACTGCTGGCTCTGCGGCCGTTCCACACACACAGCTGCGCGCGCTGCCCCGCC
AACATGTGCAAGCACAAGGTGCTCAGCGACTACCTGCGCGAGCGGGCCCACGACGGCGTGCACTTCGAGC
GCCTCTTCTACGTGGGCGACGGCGCCAACGACTTCTGCCCCATGGGGCTGCTGGCGGGCGGCGACGTGGC
CTTCCCGCGCCGCGGCTACCCCATGCACCGCCTCATTCAGGAGGCCCAGAAGGCCGAGCCCAGCTCGTTC
CGCGCCAGCGTGGTGCCCTGGGAAACGGCTGCAGATGTGCGCCTCCACCTGCAACAGGTGCTGAAGTCGT
GCTGA
Features (pLannotate 1.2.2; 15 found; start..end, strand, type, name):
      1..57      +  misc_feature   MCS: multiple cloning site
     74..158     +  CDS            large T antigen (fragment): large T antigen from SV40 (simian virus 40)
    181..302     +  polyA_signal   SV40 poly(A) signal: SV40 polyadenylation signal
    336..764     -  rep_origin     f1 ori (sequence partly withheld): f1 bacteriophage origin of replication; arrow indicates direction of (+) strand synthesis
    791..895     +  promoter       AmpR promoter: bla
    897..1254    +  promoter       SV40 promoter: SV40 enhancer and early promoter
   1289..2083    +  CDS            NeoR/KanR: aminoglycoside phosphotransferase from Tn5; aph(3')-II (or nptII); confers resistance to neomycin, kanamycin, and G418 (Geneticin®)
   2104..2256    +  CDS            ble (fragment): BLE_KLEPN - Experimental evidence at protein level: Swiss-Prot protein existence level 1. Binding protein with a strong affinity to the bleomycin family of antibiotics. Binds to CL990; an antimitotic-antibiotic compound. From Klebsiella pneumoniae.
   2315..2362    +  polyA_signal   HSV TK poly(A) signal: herpes simplex virus thymidine kinase polyadenylation signal (Cole and Stacy, 1985)
   2453..2469    -  polyA_signal   bGH poly(A) signal (fragment): bovine growth hormone polyadenylation signal
   2691..3279    +  rep_origin     ori: high-copy-number ColE1/pMB1/pBR322/pUC origin of replication
   3454..3757    +  enhancer       CMV enhancer: human cytomegalovirus immediate early enhancer
   3758..3961    +  promoter       CMV promoter: human cytomegalovirus (CMV) immediate early promoter
   4006..4713    +  CDS            mCherry: mCherry is a basic (constitutively fluorescent) red fluorescent protein published in 2004, derived from Discosoma sp.. It is reported to be a very rapidly-maturing monomer with low acid sensitivity.
   4729..5526    +  CDS            PHOSPHO1: PHOP1_HUMAN - Experimental evidence at protein level: Swiss-Prot protein existence level 1. Phosphatase that has a high activity toward phosphoethanolamine (PEA) and phosphocholine (PCho). Involved in the generation of inorganic phosphate for bone mineralization. From Homo sapiens (Human).
