[The description below was written by a language model from this plasmid's Addgene catalogue record and pLannotate feature annotations shown in this document.]
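Description:
pmCherry-C1-PHOSPHO1 is a 5,529 bp mammalian expression plasmid built on the Clontech pmCherry-C1 backbone, designed to produce human PHOSPHO1 (phosphoethanolamine/phosphocholine phosphatase 1) with the red fluorescent protein mCherry fused to its N-terminus. It is maintained in E. coli as a high-copy plasmid through a ColE1/pUC-type origin and selected with kanamycin. The single NeoR/KanR gene (the Tn5 aminoglycoside phosphotransferase) sits behind tandem bacterial (bla) and SV40 early promoters and ends in an HSV TK polyadenylation signal. It therefore confers kanamycin resistance in bacteria and can also support G418 selection in transfected mammalian cells. An f1 origin is also present, which allows single-stranded DNA production. The short ble, bGH poly(A) and large T antigen fragments in the feature table appear to be partial matches within backbone sequence rather than functional elements.

The expression cassette consists of the human CMV immediate-early enhancer and promoter driving the mCherry coding sequence, followed after a short linker by the roughly 800 bp PHOSPHO1 open reading frame, which was inserted by Gibson assembly. The PHOSPHO1 start codon was deleted, so translation begins at mCherry and reads through as one continuous fusion protein. The remaining multiple cloning site and the SV40 polyadenylation signal lie downstream of the insert and terminate the transcript. PHOSPHO1 is a phosphatase with high activity toward phosphoethanolamine and phosphocholine and is implicated in generating inorganic phosphate for bone mineralization. The stated purpose is simply to express the mCherry fusion in mammalian cells. Such a tagged protein lends itself to following PHOSPHO1 expression and subcellular localization by red fluorescence, although the record does not describe specific experiments.
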