Addgene plasmid #224896: pmCherry-C1-PHOSPHO1
Purpose: Express N-terminal mCherry fused to human PHOSPHO1 in mammalian cells
Depositing lab: Chiaki Murakami. Depositing organization: Chiba University.
Backbone
  Vector backbone: pmCherry-C1
  Backbone manufacturer: Clontech Laboratories, Inc. A Takara Bio Company
  Backbone size w/o insert (bp): 4722
  Total vector size (bp): 5529
  Vector type: Mammalian Expression
Growth in bacteria
  Bacterial resistance: Kanamycin, 50 μg/mL
  Growth temperature: 37°C
  Growth strain: DH5alpha
  Copy number: High Copy
Gene/Insert
  Gene/Insert name: PHOSPHO1 (alt name: phosphoethanolamine/phosphocholine phosphatase 1)
  Species: H. sapiens (human)
  Insert size (bp): 801
  Mutation: start codon is deleted
  GenBank ID: NM_178500.4
  Entrez Gene: PHOSPHO1
  Promoter: CMV
  Tag / fusion protein: mCherry (N terminal on backbone)
  Cloning method: Gibson Cloning
  Sequencing primers: 5′ CGCAAATGGGCGGTAGGCGTG
Terms and licenses: Academic/Nonprofit Terms; Industry Terms: Not Available to Industry
How to cite: pmCherry-C1-PHOSPHO1 was a gift from Chiaki Murakami (Addgene plasmid # 224896 ; http://n2t.net/addgene:224896 ; RRID:Addgene_224896)
